>Addgene plasmid #43117 | I-GCGG | depositor partial sequence | sequence record 58382 | I-GCGG sequence 424 bps
CGTCTCCTGACCCCAGAGCAGGTCGTGGCAATCGCGAGCAATAACGGCGGAAAACAGGCTTTGGAAACGG
TGCAGAGGCTCCTTCCAGTGCTGTGCCAAGCGCACGGACTCACCCCAGAGCAGGTCGTGGCGATCGCAAG
CCACGACGGAGGAAAGCAAGCCTTGGAAACAGTACAGAGGCTGTTGCCTGTGCTGTGCCAAGCGCACGGC
CTCACCCCAGAGCAGGTCGTGGCAATCGCGAGCAATAACGGCGGAAAACAGGCTTTGGAAACGGTGCAGA
GGCTCCTTCCAGTGCTGTGCCAAGCGCACGGATTAACCCCAGAGCAGGTCGTGGCAATCGCGAGCAATAA
CGGCGGAAAACAGGCTTTGGAAACGGTGCAGAGGCTCCTTCCAGTGCTGTGCCAAGCGCACGGCTTAAGA
GACG
