>Addgene plasmid #43117 | I-GCGG | addgene partial sequence | sequence record 60324 | M13-F20 5'-TGTAAAACGACGGCCAGT-3'
CTATAGGGCGAATTGGGCCCTCTAGATGCATGCTCGAGCGGCCGCCAGTGTGATGGATATCTGCAGAATT
CGCCCTTATATAGATGCCGTCCTAGCGCGTCTCCTGACCCCAGAGCAGGTCGTGGCAATCGCGAGCAATA
ACGGCGGAAAACAGGCTTTGGAAACGGTGCAGAGGCTCCTTCCAGTGCTGTGCCAAGCGCACGGACTCAC
CCCAGAGCAGGTCGTGGCGATCGCAAGCCACGACGGAGGAAAGCAAGCCTTGGAAACAGTACAGAGGCTG
TTGCCTGTGCTGTGCCAAGCGCACGGCCTCACCCCAGAGCAGGTCGTGGCAATCGCGAGCAATAACGGCG
GAAAACAGGCTTTGGAAACGGTGCAGAGGCTCCTTCCAGTGCTGTGCCAAGCGCACGGATTAACCCCAGA
GCAGGTCGTGGCAATCGCGAGCAATAACGGCGGAAAACAGGCTTTGGAAACGGTGCAGAGGCTCCTTCCA
GTGCTGTGCCAAGCGCACGGCTTAAGAGACGTGGGCACAGGAAAGATACTTAAGGGCGAATTCCAGCACA
CTGGCGGCCGTTACTAGTGGATCCGAGCTCGGTACCAAGCTTGATGCATAGCTTGAGTATTCTATAGTGT
CACCTAAATAGCTTGGCGTAATCATGGTCATAGCTGTTTCCTGTGTGAAATTGTTATCCGCTCACAATTC
CACACAACATACGAGCCGGAAGCATAAAGTGTAAAGCCTGGGGTGCCTAATGAGTGAGCTAACTCACATT
AATTGCGTTGCGCTCACTGCCCGCTTTCCAGTCGGGAAACCTGTCGTGCCAGCTGCATTAATGAATCGGC
CAACGCGCGGGGAGAGGCGGTTTGCGTATTGGGCGCTCTTCCGCTTCCTCGCTCACTGACTC
