[The description below was written by a language model from this plasmid's Addgene catalogue record.]
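Description:
I-GCGG is a bacterial cloning plasmid built on the commercial pCRII-TOPO backbone (about 4 kb without insert), into which a 424 bp synthetic fragment was introduced by TOPO cloning. It is a high-copy plasmid maintained in E. coli, and the record lists both ampicillin and kanamycin resistance, consistent with the dual markers carried by this backbone. The record lists T7 and M13-reverse sequencing primers, so sites for them evidently flank the insertion site and can be used to verify the insert. No feature table is provided, so the exact positions and orientation of backbone elements relative to the insert are not documented here.

The record describes the insert only as a synthetic sequence named I-GCGG and gives no further annotation. The associated publication describes a TALEN genome-editing system for making human stem cell-based disease models. In that context, the four-letter name suggests that the fragment is a pre-assembled block of TAL effector repeat modules recognising the bases G, C, G and G. The 424 bp size would fit roughly four repeats of about 100 bp each, and the "I" prefix may mark the block's position within an ordered assembly series. This reading is an inference from the name, size and publication title rather than something the record states.

The plasmid has no eukaryotic promoter, reporter or expression cassette listed and is classed purely as a cloning vector. It is therefore best viewed as a storage and source plasmid within a library of parts. Its insert would be released or amplified and combined with other modules to build full-length TALEN DNA-binding arrays in a separate expression vector.
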