Addgene plasmid #43117: I-GCGG
Depositing lab: Chad Cowan & Kiran Musunuru. Depositing organization: Harvard University. Publication: A TALEN Genome-Editing System for Generating Human Stem Cell-Based Disease Models. Ding Q, Lee YK, Schaefer EA, Peters DT, Veres A, Kim K, Kuperwasser N, Motola DL, Meissner TB, Hendriks WT, Trevisan M, Gupta RM, Moisan A, Banks E, Friesen M, Schinzel RT, Xia F, Tang A, Xia Y, Figueroa E, Wann A, Ahfeldt T, Daheron L, Zhang F, Rubin LL, Peng LF, Chung RT, Musunuru K, Cowan CA. Cell Stem Cell. 2012 Dec 12. pii: S1934-5909(12)00645-5. doi: 10.1016/j.stem.2012.11.011. PubMed 23246482.
Backbone
  Vector backbone: pCRII-TOPO
  Backbone manufacturer: Invitrogen
  Backbone size w/o insert (bp): 3973
  Vector type: Bacterial Cloning
Growth in bacteria
  Bacterial resistance: Ampicillin and Kanamycin, 100 & 50 μg/mL
  Growth temperature: 37°C
  Growth strain: Top10
  Copy number: High Copy
Gene/Insert
  Gene/Insert name: I-GCGG
  Species: Synthetic
  Insert size (bp): 424
  Cloning method: TOPO Cloning
  Sequencing primers: 5′ T7; 3′ M13-rev
Terms and licenses: Academic/Nonprofit Terms; Industry Terms: Not Available to Industry
How to cite: I-GCGG was a gift from Chad Cowan & Kiran Musunuru (Addgene plasmid # 43117 ; http://n2t.net/addgene:43117 ; RRID:Addgene_43117)
